Addgene plasmid #194554: pRK5-mEGFP-HMGB1-delIDR
Purpose: Mammalian Expression of mEGFP-HMGB1 WT Fusion Protein, "del IDR" variant
Depositing lab: Denes Hnisz. Publication: Aberrant phase separation and nucleolar dysfunction in rare genetic diseases. Mensah MA, Niskanen H, Magalhaes AP, Basu S, Kircher M, Sczakiel HL, Reiter AMV, Elsner J, Meinecke P, Biskup S, Chung BHY, Dombrowsky G, Eckmann-Scholz C, Hitz MP, Hoischen A, Holterhus PM, Hulsemann W, Kahrizi K, Kalscheuer VM, Kan A, Krumbiegel M, Kurth I, Leubner J, Longardt AC, Moritz JD, Najmabadi H, Skipalova K, Snijders Blok L, Tzschach A, Wiedersberg E, Zenker M, Garcia-Cabau C, Buschow R, Salvatella X, Kraushar ML, Mundlos S, Caliebe A, Spielmann M, Horn D, Hnisz D. Nature. 2023 Feb;614(7948):564-571. doi: 10.1038/s41586-022-05682-1. Epub 2023 Feb 8. PubMed 36755093.
Backbone
  Vector backbone: pRK5
  Vector type: Mammalian Expression
Growth in bacteria
  Bacterial resistance: Ampicillin, 100 μg/mL
  Growth temperature: 37°C
  Growth strain: DH5alpha
  Copy number: High Copy
Gene/Insert
  Gene/Insert name: HMGB1
  Species: H. sapiens (human)
  Mutation: truncation by stop codon after Asn134
  Entrez Gene: HMGB1 (a.k.a. HMG-1, HMG1, HMG3, SBP-1)
  Tag / fusion protein: mEGFP (N terminal on insert)
  Cloning method: Gibson Cloning
Terms and licenses: Academic/Nonprofit Terms; Industry Terms: Not Available to Industry
How to cite: pRK5-mEGFP-HMGB1-delIDR was a gift from Denes Hnisz (Addgene plasmid # 194554 ; http://n2t.net/addgene:194554 ; RRID:Addgene_194554)
