[The description below was written by a language model from this plasmid's Addgene catalogue record and pLannotate feature annotations shown in this document.]
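Description:
pRK5-mEGFP-HMGB1-delIDR is a mammalian expression plasmid of about 5.8 kb built on the pRK5 backbone. It is propagated in E. coli at high copy from a ColE1/pUC-type origin and selected with ampicillin through the bla (AmpR) gene. The backbone also carries an M13 single-strand phage origin and short remnants of lacZα, lacI, rop and bom sequences, along with lac promoter/operator elements. These are leftovers of the vector's cloning history rather than functional parts of the payload.

The expression cassette is driven by the human cytomegalovirus immediate-early enhancer and promoter, followed by a fragment of CMV intron A and an SP6 phage promoter. It terminates at an SV40 polyadenylation signal. The open reading frame encodes monomeric EGFP fused to the N terminus of human HMGB1. The annotation software labels the fluorescent protein as a related GFP derivative and matches the insert to the bovine orthologue, but the catalogue entry identifies them as mEGFP and the human gene. The HMGB1 portion is truncated by a stop codon after Asn134, consistent with the roughly 400-nt annotated fragment. As the "delIDR" name indicates, this removes the C-terminal intrinsically disordered region. A short match to an immunoglobulin heavy-chain signal sequence is annotated upstream of the GFP, and the record does not say whether it has any function. An SV40 enhancer/early promoter sits downstream of the cassette, and no mammalian selection marker is annotated.

The construct is intended for transient expression of a fluorescently tagged, IDR-deleted HMGB1 in mammalian cells. This allows its localisation and behaviour to be imaged and compared with other HMGB1 variants, in the context of work on aberrant phase separation and nucleolar dysfunction in rare genetic diseases.
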