Features (pLannotate 1.2.2; 21 found; start..end, strand, type, name):
     14..393     +  enhancer       CMV enhancer: human cytomegalovirus immediate early enhancer
    394..597     +  promoter       CMV promoter: human cytomegalovirus (CMV) immediate early promoter
    733..776     +  intron         CMV intron (fragment): modified intron A from human cytomegalovirus
    828..846     +  promoter       SP6 promoter: promoter for bacteriophage SP6 RNA polymerase
    850..887     +  CDS            IgH signal sequence (fragment): signal sequence from the mouse immunoglobulin heavy chain variable region
    939..1653    +  CDS            SiriusGFP (fragment): enhanced GFP (EGFP) derivative that exhibits robust folding and enhanced photostability (Zhong et al., 2019) mammalian codon-optimized
   1659..2060    +  CDS            HMGB1 (fragment): HMGB1_BOVIN - Also known as HMG1. Experimental evidence at protein level: Swiss-Prot protein existence level 1. In the extracellular compartment (following either active secretion or passive release)involved in regulation of the inflammatory response. Fully reduced HGMB1 (which subsequently gets oxidized after release) in association with CXCL12 mediates the recruitment of inflammatory cells during the initial phase of tissue injury; the CXCL12:HMGB1 complex triggers CXCR4 homodimerization (By similarity). Induces the migration of monocyte-derived immature dendritic cells and seems to regulate
   2097..2231    +  polyA_signal   SV40 poly(A) signal: SV40 polyadenylation signal
   2300..2657    +  promoter       SV40 promoter: SV40 enhancer and early promoter
   2676..2830    +  CDS            lacZα (fragment): LacZα fragment of β-galactosidase; lacZ fragment
   2836..2887    -  misc_feature   bom (fragment): basis of mobility region from pBR322
   2906..3286    +  rep_origin     M13 ori (sequence partly withheld): M13 bacteriophage origin of replication; arrow indicates direction of (+) strand synthesis
   3362..3411    -  misc_feature   bom (fragment): basis of mobility region from pBR322
   3513..3548    -  CDS            rop (fragment): Rop protein, which maintains plasmids at low copy number; rop
   3643..3747    +  promoter       AmpR promoter: bla
   3748..4608    +  CDS            AmpR: β-lactamase; bla; confers resistance to ampicillin, carbenicillin, and related antibiotics
   4779..5367    +  rep_origin     ori: high-copy-number ColE1/pMB1/pBR322/pUC origin of replication
   5550..5642    +  CDS            lacI (fragment): lac repressor; lacI; The lac repressor binds to the lac operator to inhibit transcription in E. coli. This inhibition can be relieved by adding lactose or isopropyl-β-D-thiogalactopyranoside (IPTG).
   5655..5676    +  protein_bind   CAP binding site: CAP binding activates transcription in the presence of cAMP. E. coli catabolite activator protein
   5691..5721    +  promoter       lac promoter: promoter for the E. coli lac operon
   5729..5745    +  protein_bind   lac operator: The lac repressor binds to the lac operator to inhibit transcription in E. coli. This inhibition can be relieved by adding lactose or isopropyl-β-D-thiogalactopyranoside (IPTG). lac repressor encoded by lacI
>Addgene plasmid #194554 | pRK5-mEGFP-HMGB1-delIDR | addgene full sequence | sequence record 385243 | Addgene NGS Result
TTCGAGCTCGCCCGACATTGATTATTGACTAGTTATTAATAGTAATCAATTACGGGGTCATTAGTTCATA
GCCCATATATGGAGTTCCGCGTTACATAACTTACGGTAAATGGCCCGCCTGGCTGACCGCCCAACGACCC
CCGCCCATTGACGTCAATAATGACGTATGTTCCCATAGTAACGCCAATAGGGACTTTCCATTGACGTCAA
TGGGTGGAGTATTTACGGTAAACTGCCCACTTGGCAGTACATCAAGTGTATCATATGCCAAGTACGCCCC
CTATTGACGTCAATGACGGTAAATGGCCCGCCTGGCATTATGCCCAGTACATGACCTTATGGGACTTTCC
TACTTGGCAGTACATCTACGTATTAGTCATCGCTATTACCATGGTGATGCGGTTTTGGCAGTACATCAAT
GGGCGTGGATAGCGGTTTGACTCACGGGGATTTCCAAGTCTCCACCCCATTGACGTCAATGGGAGTTTGT
TTTGGCACCAAAATCAACGGGACTTTCCAAAATGTCGTAACAACTCCGCCCCATTGACGCAAATGGGCGG
TAGGCGTGTACGGTGGGAGGTCTATATAAGCAGAGCTCGTTTAGTGAACCGTCAGATCGCCTGGAGACGC
CATCCACGCTGTTTTGACCTCCATAGAAGACACCGGGACCGATCCAGCCTCCGCGGCCGGGAACGGTGCA
TTGGAACGCGGATTCCCCGTGCCAAGAGTGACGTAAGTACCGCCTATAGAGTCTATAGGCCCACCCCCTT
GGCTTCGTTAGAACGCGGCTACAATTAATACATAACCTTATGTATCATACACATACGATTTAGGTGACAC
TATAGAATAACATCCACTTTGCCTTTCTCTCCACAGGTGTCCACTCCCAGGTCCAACTGCACCTCGGTTC
TATCGATTGAATTCGTACCGGTGCCACCATGGTGAGCAAGGGCGAGGAGCTGTTCACCGGGGTGGTGCCC
ATCCTGGTCGAGCTGGACGGCGACGTAAACGGCCACAAGTTCAGCGTGCGCGGCGAGGGCGAGGGCGATG
CCACCAACGGCAAGCTGACCCTGAAGTTCATCTGCACCACCGGCAAGCTGCCCGTGCCCTGGCCCACCCT
CGTGACCACCCTGACCTACGGCGTGCAGTGCTTCAGCCGCTACCCCGACCACATGAAGCAGCACGACTTC
TTCAAGTCCGCCATGCCCGAAGGCTACGTCCAGGAGCGCACCATCTCCTTCAAGGACGACGGCACCTACA
AGACCCGCGCCGAGGTGAAGTTCGAGGGCGACACCCTGGTGAACCGCATCGAGCTGAAGGGCATCGACTT
CAAGGAGGACGGCAACATCCTGGGGCACAAGCTGGAGTACAACTTCAACAGCCACAACGTCTATATCACG
GCCGACAAGCAGAAGAACGGCATCAAGGCGAACTTCAAGATCCGCCACAACGTCGAGGACGGCAGCGTGC
AGCTCGCCGACCACTACCAGCAGAACACCCCCATCGGCGACGGCCCCGTGCTGCTGCCCGACAACCACTA
CCTGAGCACCCAGTCCAAGCTGAGCAAAGACCCCAACGAGAAGCGCGATCACATGGTCCTGCTGGAGTTC
GTGACCGCCGCCGGGATCACTCTCGGCATGGACGAGCTGTACACGGCGATGGGCAAAGGAGATCCTAAGA
AGCCGAGAGGCAAAATGTCATCATATGCATTTTTTGTGCAAACTTGTCGGGAGGAGCATAAGAAGAAGCA
CCCAGATGCTTCAGTCAACTTCTCAGAGTTTTCTAAGAAGTGCTCAGAGAGGTGGAAGACCATGTCTGCT
AAAGAGAAAGGAAAATTTGAAGATATGGCAAAAGCGGACAAGGCCCGTTATGAAAGAGAAATGAAAACCT
ATATCCCTCCCAAAGGGGAGACAAAAAAGAAGTTCAAGGATCCCAATGCACCCAAGAGGCCTCCTTCGGC
CTTCTTCCTCTTCTGCTCTGAGTATCGCCCAAAAATCAAAGGAGAACATCCTGGCCTGTCCATTGGTGAT
GTTGCGAAGAAACTGGGAGAGATGTGGAATTAAAGTCGACCTGCAGAAGCTTGGCCGCCATGGCCCAACT
TGTTTATTGCAGCTTATAATGGTTACAAATAAAGCAATAGCATCACAAATTTCACAAATAAAGCATTTTT
TTCACTGCATTCTAGTTGTGGTTTGTCCAAACTCATCAATGTATCTTATCATGTCTGGATCGGGAATTAA
TTCGGCGCAGCACCATGGCCTGAAATAACCTCTGAAAGAGGAACTTGGTTAGGTACCTTCTGAGGCGGAA
AGAACCAGCTGTGGAATGTGTGTCAGTTAGGGTGTGGAAAGTCCCCAGGCTCCCCAGCAGGCAGAAGTAT
GCAAAGCATGCATCTCAATTAGTCAGCAACCAGGTGTGGAAAGTCCCCAGGCTCCCCAGCAGGCAGAAGT
ATGCAAAGCATGCATCTCAATTAGTCAGCAACCATAGTCCCGCCCCTAACTCCGCCCATCCCGCCCCTAA
CTCCGCCCAGTTCCGCCCATTCTCCGCCCCATGGCTGACTAATTTTTTTTATTTATGCAGAGGCCGAGGC
CGCCTCGGCCTCTGAGCTATTCCAGAAGTAGTGAGGAGGCTTTTTTGGAGGCCTAGGCTTTTGCAAAAAG
CTGTTAACAGCTTGGCACTGGCCGTCGTTTTACAACGTCGTGACTGGGAAAACCCTGGCGTTACCCAACT
TAATCGCCTTGCAGCACATCCCCCTTTCGCCAGCTGGCGTAATAGCGAAGAGGCCCGCACCGATCGCCCT
TCCCAACAGTTGCGCAGCCTGAATGGCGAATGGCGCCTGATGCGGTATTTTCTCCTTACGCATCTGTGCG
GTATTTCACACCGCATA
[142 nt withheld, positions 2888-3029]
C
[141 nt withheld, positions 3031-3171]
CCTTTGACGTTGGAGTCCACGTTCTTT
[37 nt withheld, positions 3199-3235]
ACCCTATCTCGGGCTATTCTTTTGATTTATAAGGGATTTTGCCGATTTCGGCCTATTGGTTAAAAAATGA
GCTGATTTAACAAAAATTTAACGCGAATTTTAACAAAATATTAACGTTTACAATTTTATGGTGCACTCTC
AGTACAATCTGCTCTGATGCCGCATAGTTAAGCCAGCCCCGACACCCGCCAACACCCGCTGACGCGCCCT
GACGGGCTTGTCTGCTCCCGGCATCCGCTTACAGACAAGCTGTGACCGTCTCCGGGAGCTGCATGTGTCA
GAGGTTTTCACCGTCATCACCGAAACGCGCGAGACGAAAGGGCCTCGTGATACGCCTATTTTTATAGGTT
AATGTCATGATAATAATGGTTTCTTAGACGTCAGGTGGCACTTTTCGGGGAAATGTGCGCGGAACCCCTA
TTTGTTTATTTTTCTAAATACATTCAAATATGTATCCGCTCATGAGACAATAACCCTGATAAATGCTTCA
ATAATATTGAAAAAGGAAGAGTATGAGTATTCAACATTTCCGTGTCGCCCTTATTCCCTTTTTTGCGGCA
TTTTGCCTTCCTGTTTTTGCTCACCCAGAAACGCTGGTGAAAGTAAAAGATGCTGAAGATCAGTTGGGTG
CACGAGTGGGTTACATCGAACTGGATCTCAACAGCGGTAAGATCCTTGAGAGTTTTCGCCCCGAAGAACG
TTTTCCAATGATGAGCACTTTTAAAGTTCTGCTATGTGGCGCGGTATTATCCCGTATTGACGCCGGGCAA
GAGCAACTCGGTCGCCGCATACACTATTCTCAGAATGACTTGGTTGAGTACTCACCAGTCACAGAAAAGC
ATCTTACGGATGGCATGACAGTAAGAGAATTATGCAGTGCTGCCATAACCATGAGTGATAACACTGCGGC
CAACTTACTTCTGACAACGATCGGAGGACCGAAGGAGCTAACCGCTTTTTTGCACAACATGGGGGATCAT
GTAACTCGCCTTGATCGTTGGGAACCGGAGCTGAATGAAGCCATACCAAACGACGAGCGTGACACCACGA
TGCCTGTAGCAATGGCAACAACGTTGCGCAAACTATTAACTGGCGAACTACTTACTCTAGCTTCCCGGCA
ACAATTAATAGACTGGATGGAGGCGGATAAAGTTGCAGGACCACTTCTGCGCTCGGCCCTTCCGGCTGGC
TGGTTTATTGCTGATAAATCTGGAGCCGGTGAGCGTGGGTCTCGCGGTATCATTGCAGCACTGGGGCCAG
ATGGTAAGCCCTCCCGTATCGTAGTTATCTACACGACGGGGAGTCAGGCAACTATGGATGAACGAAATAG
ACAGATCGCTGAGATAGGTGCCTCACTGATTAAGCATTGGTAACTGTCAGACCAAGTTTACTCATATATA
CTTTAGATTGATTTAAAACTTCATTTTTAATTTAAAAGGATCTAGGTGAAGATCCTTTTTGATAATCTCA
TGACCAAAATCCCTTAACGTGAGTTTTCGTTCCACTGAGCGTCAGACCCCGTAGAAAAGATCAAAGGATC
TTCTTGAGATCCTTTTTTTCTGCGCGTAATCTGCTGCTTGCAAACAAAAAAACCACCGCTACCAGCGGTG
GTTTGTTTGCCGGATCAAGAGCTACCAACTCTTTTTCCGAAGGTAACTGGCTTCAGCAGAGCGCAGATAC
CAAATACTGTTCTTCTAGTGTAGCCGTAGTTAGGCCACCACTTCAAGAACTCTGTAGCACCGCCTACATA
CCTCGCTCTGCTAATCCTGTTACCAGTGGCTGCTGCCAGTGGCGATAAGTCGTGTCTTACCGGGTTGGAC
TCAAGACGATAGTTACCGGATAAGGCGCAGCGGTCGGGCTGAACGGGGGGTTCGTGCACACAGCCCAGCT
TGGAGCGAACGACCTACACCGAACTGAGATACCTACAGCGTGAGCTATGAGAAAGCGCCACGCTTCCCGA
AGGGAGAAAGGCGGACAGGTATCCGGTAAGCGGCAGGGTCGGAACAGGAGAGCGCACGAGGGAGCTTCCA
GGGGGAAACGCCTGGTATCTTTATAGTCCTGTCGGGTTTCGCCACCTCTGACTTGAGCGTCGATTTTTGT
GATGCTCGTCAGGGGGGCGGAGCCTATGGAAAAACGCCAGCAACGCGGCCTTTTTACGGTTCCTGGCCTT
TTGCTGGCCTTTTGCTCACATGTTCTTTCCTGCGTTATCCCCTGATTCTGTGGATAACCGTATTACCGCC
TTTGAGTGAGCTGATACCGCTCGCCGCAGCCGAACGACCGAGCGCAGCGAGTCAGTGAGCGAGGAAGCGG
AAGAGCGCCCAATACGCAAACCGCCTCTCCCCGCGCGTTGGCCGATTCATTAATGCAGCTGGCACGACAG
GTTTCCCGACTGGAAAGCGGGCAGTGAGCGCAACGCAATTAATGTGAGTTAGCTCACTCATTAGGCACCC
CAGGCTTTACACTTTATGCTTCCGGCTCGTATGTTGTGTGGAATTGTGAGCGGATAACAATTTCACACAG
GAAACAGCTATGACATGATTACGAATTAA
